LOCUS       Exported 885 bp ds-DNA linear SYN 04-JUN-2021
DEFINITION  This plasmid encodes the kinase domain of EPHB3. Intended for
            co-expression with YopH Phosphatase that accompanies this set to
            enhance bacterial kinase expression. .
ACCESSION   .
VERSION     .
KEYWORDS    EPHB3_HUMAN_D0
SOURCE      synthetic DNA construct
  ORGANISM  synthetic DNA construct
REFERENCE   1 (bases 1 to 885)
  AUTHORS   Albanese SK, Parton DL, Isik M, Rodriguez-Laureano L, Hanson SM,
            Behr JM, Gradia S, Jeans C, Levinson NM, Seeliger MA, Chodera JD
  TITLE     An open library of human kinase domain constructs for automated
            bacterial expression.
  JOURNAL   Biochemistry. 2018 Jul 13. doi: 10.1021/acs.biochem.7b01081.
  PUBMED    30004690
REFERENCE   2 (bases 1 to 885)
  AUTHORS   .
  TITLE     Direct Submission
  JOURNAL   Exported Jun 4, 2021 from SnapGene Server 1.1.58
            http://www.snapgene.com
FEATURES             Location/Qualifiers
     source          1..885
                     /organism="synthetic DNA construct"
                     /mol_type="other DNA"
ORIGIN
        1 gaccctaatg aggctgttcg ggagtttgcc aaggagatcg acgtgtcctg cgtcaagatc
       61 gaggaggtga tcggagctgg ggaatttggg gaagtgtgcc gtggtcgact gaaacagcct
      121 ggccgccgag aggtgtttgt ggccatcaag acgctgaagg tgggctacac cgagaggcag
      181 cggcgggact tcctaagcga ggcctccatc atgggtcagt ttgatcaccc caatataatc
      241 cggctcgagg gcgtggtcac caaaagtcgg ccagttatga tcctcactga gttcatggaa
      301 aactgcgccc tggactcctt cctccggctc aacgatgggc agttcacggt catccagctg
      361 gtgggcatgt tgcggggcat tgctgccggc atgaagtacc tgtccgagat gaactatgtg
      421 caccgcgacc tggctgctcg caacatcctt gtcaacagca acctggtctg caaagtctca
      481 gactttggcc tctcccgctt cctggaggat gacccctccg atcctaccta caccagttcc
      541 ctgggcggga agatccccat ccgctggact gccccagagg ccatagccta tcggaagttc
      601 acttctgcta gtgatgtctg gagctacgga attgtcatgt gggaggtcat gagctatgga
      661 gagcgaccct actgggacat gagcaaccag gatgtcatca atgccgtgga gcaggattac
      721 cggctgccac cacccatgga ctgtcccaca gcactgcacc agctcatgct ggactgctgg
      781 gtgcgggacc ggaacctcag gcccaaattc tcccagattg tcaataccct ggacaagctc
      841 atccgcaatg ctgccagcct caaggtcatt gccagcgctc agtct
//
