>Addgene plasmid #79732 | EPHB3_HUMAN_D0 | addgene partial sequence | sequence record 156444 | T7 5'-TAATACGACTCACTATAGGG-3'
ATTAAGCGGCCGCCCTGCAGGACTCGAGTTCTAGAAATAATTTTGTTTAACTTTAAGAAGGAGATATACA
TATGAAATCTTCTCACCATCACCATCACCATCACCATCACCATGAAAACCTGTACTTCCAATCCAATGCA
GACCCTAATGAGGCTGTTCGGGAGTTTGCCAAGGAGATCGACGTGTCCTGCGTCAAGATCGAGGAGGTGA
TCGGAGCTGGGGAATTTGGGGAAGTGTGCCGTGGTCGACTGAAACAGCCTGGCCGCCGAGAGGTGTTTGT
GGCCATCAAGACGCTGAAGGTGGGCTACACCGAGAGGCAGCGGCGGGACTTCCTAAGCGAGGCCTCCATC
ATGGGTCAGTTTGATCACCCCAATATAATCCGGCTCGAGGGCGTGGTCACCAAAAGTCGGCCAGTTATGA
TCCTCACTGAGTTCATGGAAAACTGCGCCCTGGACTCCTTCCTCCGGCTCAACGATGGGCAGTTCACGGT
CATCCAGCTGGTGGGCATGTTGCGGGGCATTGCTGCCGGCATGAAGTACCTGTCCGAGATGAACTATGTG
CACCGCGACCTGGCTGCTCGCAACATCCTTGTCAACAGCAACCTGGTCTGCAAAGTCTCAGACTTTGGCC
TCTCCCGCTTCCTGGAGGATGACCCCTCCGATCCTACCTACACCAGTTCCCTGGGCGGGAAGATCCCCAT
CCGCTGGACTGCCCCAGAGGCCATAGCCTATCGGAAGTTCACTTCTGCTAGTGATGTCTGGAGCTACGGA
ATTGTCATGTGGGAGGTCATGAGCTATGGAGAGCGACCCTACTGGGACATGAGCAACCAGGATGTCATCA
