>Addgene plasmid #79732 | EPHB3_HUMAN_D0 | addgene partial sequence | sequence record 156445 | T7term 5'-GCTAGTTATTGCTCAGCGG-3'
TTAGCAGCCGGATCAGCGCGCACGCGTGGTACCGGCCGGCCACCAGGTGGCGCGCCGCGATCGCGGATCC
GTTATCCACTTCCAATGTTATTAAGACTGAGCGCTGGCAATGACCTTGAGGCTGGCAGCATTGCGGATGA
GCTTGTCCAGGGTATTGACAATCTGGGAGAATTTGGGCCTGAGGTTCCGGTCCCGCACCCAGCAGTCCAG
CATGAGCTGGTGCAGTGCTGTGGGACAGTCCATGGGTGGTGGCAGCCGGTAATCCTGCTCCACGGCATTG
ATGACATCCTGGTTGCTCATGTCCCAGTAGGGTCGCTCTCCATAGCTCATGACCTCCCACATGACAATTC
CGTAGCTCCAGACATCACTAGCAGAAGTGAACTTCCGATAGGCTATGGCCTCTGGGGCAGTCCAGCGGAT
GGGGATCTTCCCGCCCAGGGAACTGGTGTAGGTAGGATCGGAGGGGTCATCCTCCAGGAAGCGGGAGAGG
CCAAAGTCTGAGACTTTGCAGACCAGGTTGCTGTTGACAAGGATGTTGCGAGCAGCCAGGTCGCGGTGCA
CATAGTTCATCTCGGACAGGTACTTCATGCCGGCAGCAATGCCCCGCAACATGCCCACCAGCTGGATGAC
CGTGAACTGCCCATCGTTGAGCCGGAGGAAGGAGTCCAGGGCGCAGTTTTCCATGAACTCAGTGAGGATC
ATAACTGGCCGACTTTTGGTGACCACGCCCTCGAGCCGGATTATATTGGG
