[The description below was written by a language model from this plasmid's Addgene catalogue record and the feature table of its GenBank file.]
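Description:
EPHB3_HUMAN_D0 is a bacterial expression plasmid encoding the kinase domain of human EPHB3, an Eph-family receptor tyrosine kinase (also known as EK2, ETK2, HEK2 or TYRO6). It is built on the pET His10 TEV LIC cloning vector (2B-T-10), with the insert introduced by ligation-independent cloning. The plasmid is propagated in E. coli under ampicillin selection and is recorded as low copy. The catalogue entry does not list the origin of replication or other backbone elements.

Expression is driven by a T7 promoter, so production of the protein requires a host strain supplying T7 RNA polymerase. The backbone contributes an N-terminal His10 tag followed by a TEV protease recognition site. This allows the kinase domain to be captured by immobilised-metal affinity chromatography and the tag to be cleaved off afterwards.

The construct belongs to an open library of human kinase domain constructs designed for automated bacterial expression. It is intended to be co-expressed with the YopH phosphatase plasmid supplied with the same set. The stated aim of this co-expression is to enhance bacterial yield of the kinase, which would be consistent with the tyrosine phosphatase counteracting kinase activity in the host. A lambda phosphatase vector is also part of the collection.

The sequence record held for this plasmid is partial. It is an 885 bp linear fragment with no annotated features beyond the source entry, so it does not document the backbone. The exact residue boundaries of the kinase domain are likewise not given in the record.
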