Addgene plasmid #79732: EPHB3_HUMAN_D0
Purpose: This plasmid encodes the kinase domain of EPHB3. Intended for co-expression with YopH Phosphatase that accompanies this set to enhance bacterial kinase expression.
Depositing lab: John Chodera & Nicholas Levinson & Markus Seeliger. Depositing organization: Memorial Sloan-Kettering Cancer Center. Publication: An open library of human kinase domain constructs for automated bacterial expression. Albanese SK, Parton DL, Isik M, Rodriguez-Laureano L, Hanson SM, Behr JM, Gradia S, Jeans C, Levinson NM, Seeliger MA, Chodera JD. Biochemistry. 2018 Jul 13. doi: 10.1021/acs.biochem.7b01081. PubMed 30004690.
Backbone
  Vector backbone: pET His10 TEV LIC cloning vector (2B-T-10)
  Backbone manufacturer: Scott Gradia (Addgene plasmid # 78173)
  Vector type: Bacterial Expression
Growth in bacteria
  Bacterial resistance: Ampicillin, 100 μg/mL
  Growth temperature: 37°C
  Growth strain: DH5alpha
  Copy number: Low Copy
Gene/Insert
  Gene/Insert name: EPHB3
  Species: H. sapiens (human)
  Entrez Gene: EPHB3 (a.k.a. EK2, ETK2, HEK2, TYRO6)
  Promoter: T7
  Tag / fusion protein: His10-TEV (N terminal on backbone)
  Cloning method: Ligation Independent Cloning
  Sequencing primers: 5′ T7; 3′ T7 reverse
Terms and licenses: Academic/Nonprofit Terms; Industry Terms: Not Available to Industry
Depositor comments: This plasmid was generated as part of an open library of human kinase domain constructs for automated bacterial expression. The work can be found here doi: http://dx.doi.org/10.1101/038711 The lambda phosphatase expression vector can be found at https://www.addgene.org/79748/ The YopH Phosphatase expression vector can be found at https://www.addgene.org/79749/
How to cite: EPHB3_HUMAN_D0 was a gift from John Chodera & Nicholas Levinson & Markus Seeliger (Addgene plasmid # 79732 ; http://n2t.net/addgene:79732 ; RRID:Addgene_79732)
